Addgene plasmid #234095: pKEK3197
Purpose: CCP expression in diverse gram-negative bacteria, with pre-cloned Golden Gate Compatible (BsaI) restriction sites to facilitate promoter swapping.
Depositing lab: Karl Klose. Depositing organization: University of Texas at San Antonio. Publication: Mobilizable shuttle vectors with fluorescent markers functional across different species of bacteria. Armstrong ZR, Alonso J, Stanton V, Patel N, Zogaj X, Cocioba SS, Klose KE. Appl Environ Microbiol. 2025 May 12:e0004525. doi: 10.1128/aem.00045-25. PubMed 40353662.
Backbone
  Vector backbone: Fn Ori-p15a-CmR
  Vector type: Bacterial Expression
Growth in bacteria
  Bacterial resistance: Chloramphenicol, 25 μg/mL
  Growth temperature: 37°C
  Growth strain: DH5alpha
  Copy number: Low Copy
Gene/Insert
  Gene/Insert name: YukonOFP
  Species: Synthetic; Corynactis californica
  Promoter: pJ23100-BsaI
  Cloning method: Golden Gate
Terms and licenses: Academic/Nonprofit Terms; Industry Terms: Not Available to Industry
Depositor comments: Universal primer overhangs for promoter swapping: Forward 5'- GGCTACGGTCTCGCGAC-3'; Reverse 5'- GGCTACGGTCTCGTAAT -3'
How to cite: pKEK3197 was a gift from Karl Klose (Addgene plasmid # 234095 ; http://n2t.net/addgene:234095 ; RRID:Addgene_234095)
