[The description below was written by a language model from this plasmid's Addgene catalogue record and pLannotate feature annotations shown in this document.]
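Description:
pKEK3197 is a 6.3 kb mobilizable bacterial expression shuttle vector built on a backbone described as Fn Ori-p15a-CmR. It is intended for constitutive expression of a fluorescent marker in a range of gram-negative bacteria. In E. coli it replicates from the p15A origin, which keeps copy number low and is compatible with ColE1-type plasmids. Selection is by chloramphenicol, through a chloramphenicol acetyltransferase gene. The "Fn Ori" in the backbone name indicates a second replicon for non-E. coli hosts, but the feature table does not annotate it as such, and a large stretch of the sequence carries no annotation. The short RSF ori, IS1 and lacZα matches are only partial hits and are probably remnants or incidental similarities rather than functional parts.

The plasmid also carries an IncP-type transfer region consisting of oriT, traJ, traK and a fragment of traI. These parts contribute to relaxosome assembly at the transfer origin, so the plasmid can be mobilized by conjugation from a donor that supplies the remaining transfer functions. This is useful for recipients that are hard to transform.

The payload is YukonOFP, a synthetic orange fluorescent protein derived from Corynactis californica, which the annotation software matched to ccalOFP1. It is driven by a J23100-family constitutive Anderson promoter, detected as a partial J23119 match. The promoter is flanked by pre-cloned BsaI sites, so it can be replaced by Golden Gate assembly using amplicons with universal overhangs. This lets users tune or adapt expression for a particular species. Typical uses are fluorescent labelling of diverse bacteria and testing of promoter activity.
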