Features (pLannotate 1.2.2; 11 found; start..end, strand, type, name):
    306..698     -  CDS            traK: TRAK4_ECOLX - Experimental evidence at protein level: Swiss-Prot protein existence level 1. From Escherichia coli.
    924..1033    +  oriT           oriT: incP origin of transfer
   1066..1437    +  CDS            traJ: oriT-recognizing protein; traJ
   1475..2023    +  CDS            traI (fragment): TRAI6_ECOLX - Experimental evidence at protein level: Swiss-Prot protein existence level 1. The initiation process of transfer DNA synthesis requires the interaction of at least three plasmid-specific components (TraH, I, and J) at the transfer origin resulting in the assembly of a specialised nucleoprotein complex - the relaxosome. Site- and strand-specific cleavage at the transfer origin is dependent on TraI and TraJ. From Escherichia coli.
   2061..2719    -  CDS            CmR: chloramphenicol acetyltransferase; cat; confers resistance to chloramphenicol
   3006..3677    -  CDS            ccalOFP1: ccalOFP1 is a basic (constitutively fluorescent) green/yellow fluorescent protein published in 2008, derived from Corynactis californica.
   3725..3749    -  promoter       J23119(SpeI) promoter (fragment): bacterial promoter (Registry of Standard Biological Parts BBa J23119) modified to end with an SpeI site
   3752..3772    +  CDS            lacZα (fragment): LacZα fragment of β-galactosidase; lacZ fragment
   3826..4371    +  rep_origin     p15A ori: Plasmids containing the medium-copy-number p15A origin of replication can be propagated in E. coli cells that contain a second plasmid with the ColE1 origin.
   4459..4514    +  rep_origin     RSF ori (fragment): Plasmids containing the RSF 1030 origin of replication can be propagated in E. coli cells that contain additional plasmids with compatible origins.
   4633..4703    -  mobile_element IS1 (fragment): prokaryotic transposable element IS1
>Addgene plasmid #234095 | pKEK3197 | addgene full sequence | sequence record 464928 | Addgene NGS Result
AAAAAAAAATCTGACAATATATAAAGAGAATATATAAAGAGAATATCTTAGGGGATTTTAAAAAAATCCC
ACAGACTCAAAGACTTTTTTGACTTTTTAAATCCTAGAAACTATACTTTAAGTACTTATTTAAGTACATG
GATTTAGATTATGCAAACCGTTAATTATTCAACTTTTAGAAATGAACTATCTGATTCAATGGATAGAGTA
ACAAAAAATCATAGTCCTATGATTGTAACTAGAGGTTCAAAAAAAGAAGCAGTTGTTATGATGTCGTTAG
AGGATTTTAAAGCTTTGTTAGCAGCCTTTTTGTCCGGTGTTGGGTTGAAGGTGAAGCCGGTCGGGGCCGC
AGCGGGGGCCGGCTTTTCAGCCTTGCCCCCCTGCTTCGGCCGCCGTGGCTCCGGCGTCTTGGGTGCCGGC
GCGGGTTCCGCAGCCTTGGCCTGCGGTGCGGGCACATCGGCGGGCTTGGCCTTGATGTGCCGCCTGGCGT
GCGAGCGGAACGTCTCGTAGGAGAACTTGACCTTCCCCGTTTCCCGCATGTGCTCCCAAATGGTGACGAG
CGCATAGCCGGACGCTAACGCCGCCTCGACATCCGCCCTCACCGCCAGGAACGCAACCGCAGCCTCATCA
CGCCGGCGCTTCTTGGCCGCGCGGGATTCAACCCACTCGGCCAGCTCGTCGGTGTAGCTCTTTGGCATCG
TCTCTCGCCTGTCCCCTCAGTTCAGTAATTTCCTGCATTTGCCTGTTTCCAGTCGGTAGATATTCCACAA
AACAGCAGGGAAGCAGCGCTTTTCCGCTGCATAACCCTGCTTCGGGGTCATTATAGCGATTTTTTCGGTA
TATCCATCCTTTTTCGCACGATATACAGGATTTTGCCAAAGGGTTCGTGTAGACTTTCCTTGGTGTATCC
AACGGCGTCAGCCGGGCAGGATAGGTGAAGTAGGCCCACCCGCGAGCGGGTGTTCCTTCTTCACTGTCCC
TTATTCGCACCTGGCGGTGCTCAACGGGAATCCTGCTCTGCGAGGCTGGCCGGCTACCGCCGGCGTAACA
GATGAGGGCAAGCGGATGGCTGATGAAACCAAGCCAACCAGGAAGGGCAGCCCACCTATCAAGGTGTACT
GCCTTCCAGACGAACGAAGAGCGATTGAGGAAAAGGCGGCGGCGGCCGGCATGAGCCTGTCGGCCTACCT
GCTGGCCGTCGGCCAGGGCTACAAAATCACGGGCGTCGTGGACTATGAGCACGTCCGCGAGCTGGCCCGC
ATCAATGGCGACCTGGGCCGCCTGGGCGGCCTGCTGAAACTCTGGCTCACCGACGACCCGCGCACGGCGC
GGTTCGGTGATGCCACGATCCTCGCCCTGCTGGCGAAGATCGAAGAGAAGCAGGACGAGCTTGGCAAGGT
CATGATGGGCGTGGTCCGCCCGAGGGCAGAGCCATGACTTTTTTAGCCGCTAAAACGGCCGGGGGGTGCG
CGTGATTGCCAAGCACGTCCCCATGCGCTCCATCAAGAAGAGCGACTTCGCGGAGCTGGTGAAGTACATC
ACCGACGAGCAAGGCAAGACCGAGCGCCTGGGTCACGTGCGCGTCACGAACTGCGAGGCAAACACCCTGC
CCGCTGTCATGGCCGAGGTGATGGCGACCCAGCACGGCAACACCCGTTCCGAGGCCGACAAGACCTATCA
CCTCCTGGTTAGCTTCCGCGCGGGAGAGAAGCCCGACGCGGAGACGTTGCGCGCGATTGAGGACCGCATC
TGCGCTGGGCTTGGCTTCGCCGAGCATCAGCGCGTCAGTGCCGTGCATCACGACACCGACAACCTGCACA
TCCATATCGCCATCAACAAGATTCACCCGACCCGAAACACCATCCATGAGCCGTATCGGGCCTACCGCGC
CCTCGCTGACCTCTGCGCGACGCTCGAACGGGACTACGGGCTTGAGCGTGACAATCACGAAACGCGGCAG
CGCGTTTCCGAGAACCGCGCGAACGACATGGAGCGGCACGCGGGCGTGGAAAGCCTGGTCGGCTGCTCGC
GCTTTGTTAGCAGCCGGATCCGCGCGGCGTTTACGCCCCCCCTGCCACTCATCGCAGTACTGTTGTAATT
CATTAAGCATTCTGCCGACATGGAAGCCATCACAAACGGCATGATGAACCTGAATCGCCAGCGGCATCAG
CACCTTGTCGCCTTGCGTATAATATTTGCCCATGGTGAAAACGGGGGCGAAGAAGTTGTCCATATTGGCC
ACGTTTAAATCAAAACTGGTGAAACTCACCCAGGGATTGGCTGAGACGAAAAACATATTCTCAATAAACC
CTTTAGGGAAATAGGCCAGGTTTTCACCGTAACACGCCACATCTTGCGAATATATGTGTAGAAACTGCCG
GAAATCGTCGTGGTATTCACTCCAGAGCGATGAAAACGTTTCAGTTTGCTCATGGAAAACGGTGTAACAA
GGGTGAACACTATCCCATATCACCAGCTCACCGTCTTTCATTGCCATACGGAATTCCGGATGAGCATTCA
TCAGGCGGGCAAGAATGTGAATAAAGGCCGGATAAAACTTGTGCTTATTTTTCTTTACGGTCTTTAAAAA
GGCCGTAATATCCAGCTGAACGGTCTGGTTATAGGTACATTGAGCAACTGACTGAAATGCCTCAAAATGT
TCTTTACGATGCCATTGGGATATATCAACGGTGGTATATCCAGTGATTTTTTTCTCCATATGTTTAGTCT
CCTTTTTTTGTTATAAATATTTTATACACAAAAATCTTCGTTATTTAAATAAGTTTTATAGCTATTTTTT
CAAGATACAAAACTATTAATTAGTTATAATTAGGTTATTAGCTTAAAATTATAAACCAAATACGATGAGT
GACAACCCAAAAGATCTCGATCCTCTACGCCGTTGGGGAGCAGGAAACAGCTATGACGGTACCAAAAAAA
ACCCCGCCCTGTCAGGGGCGGGGTTTTTTTTTGAGCTCTTATCAATGGTGATGGTGGTGATGTGTTTCCT
TGACATCGACTGTGAAGTGTTTAGCAACTGCGTGTTCCTGGATTTGAAATCCATCAGCTACTTCTTTCTT
CACCAGGACGTGTTCAATAATGTGGTTGGGGGGCATCTTTACGGCCTTGTGGGCCTTGTATGATGTTGTA
AATTGGCATTTAAGTCTATGTCCTCCTTCCAATAATAAGAACATGGTAACGTCCCCCTTCAGTATCCCAT
CACAAGCAGTGATAAGTTCTGAACTGGGTTCCCAGTTAAGTGTCTTCTTCTGCATTACAGGTCCATTAGC
TGGGAAGTTGACTCCGTGAAAGGTGGAATTGTGGATAAAACAATCTTTTTCCAGACTTATGTGAGCAGAG
GCGGTCCCGCAGCCGCCATCCTCGAACATTAATGTACGCTCCCAAGAATAGCCCTCGGGCAGGCTTTGTT
TAAAGTAATCTGGCATATCTTCGGGGTAATCGCAAAAACATCGGTTGCCATAGGTGAAGGTAGCACTCAG
TATATCAAAGGCAAAAGGGAGAGGACCCCCCTTTGTGACTCTGAGTTTCAGGGTTTTTTTACCCTCGTAA
GGTTTGCCTGCACCTTCACCTTCAATGGTAAATTGATGACCATTAACGCAACCGTCCATGTGGAATCGCA
TTCTGACATCTCTTGGCAAAACTTGTTTTGACAGGGAAGCCATGGGACTCTTTCTCCTCTTTAATCGAGA
CCAAGCTAGCACTGTACCTAGGACTGAGCTAGCCGTCAAGAATTCACTGGCCGTCGTTTTACGGTCTCAG
TCGACTACTCTAGAAATATTTTATCTGATTAATAAGATGATCTTCTTGAGATCGTTTTGGTCTGCGCGTA
ATCTCTTGCTCTGAAAACGAAAAAACCGCCTTGCAGGGCGGTTTTTCGAAGGTTCTCTGAGCTACCAACT
CTTTGAACCGAGGTAACTGGCTTGGAGGAGCGCAGTCACCAAAACTTGTCCTTTCAGTTTAGCCTTAACC
GGCGCATGACTTCAAGACTAACTCCTCTAAATCAATTACCAGTGGCTGCTGCCAGTGGTGCTTTTGCATG
TCTTTCCGGGTTGGACTCAAGACGATAGTTACCGGATAAGGCGCAGCGGTCGGACTGAACGGGGGGTTCG
TGCATACAGTCCAGCTTGGAGCGAACTGCCTACCCGGAACTGAGTGTCAGGCGTGGAATGAGACAAACGC
GGCCATAACAGCGGAATGACACCGGTAAACCGAAAGGCAGGAACAGGAGAGCGCACGAGGGAGCCGCCAG
GGGGAAACGCCTGGTATCTTTATAGTCCTGTCGGGTTTCGCCACCACTGATTTGAGCGTCAGATTTCGTG
ATGCTTGTCAGGGGGGCGGAGCCTATGGAAAAACGGCTTTGCCGCGGCCCTCTCACTTCCCTGTTAAGTA
TCTTCCTGGCATCTTCCAGGAAATCTCCGCCCCGTTCGTAAGCCATTTCCGCTCGCCGCAGTCGAACGAC
CGAGCGTAGCGAGTCAGTGAGCGAGGAAGCGGAATATATCCTGTATCACATATTCTGCTGACGCACCGGT
GCAGCCTTTTTTCTCCTGCCACATGAAGCACTTCACTGACACCCTCATCAGTGCCAACATAGTAAGCCAG
TATACACTCCGCTAGCGCTGATGTCCGGCGGTGCTTTTGCCGTTACGCACCACCCCGTCAGTAGCTGAAC
AGGAGGGACAGCTAAAGCTAGAAATGTACCAAATTTTACCTATTTTAGGATACTTTTCATGAAGCTCTTC
TATTTTTCCCCAGTCCTTTAATAGTCTACCTTTAGAGTCTCGTAAATAGTTATCTTTGTGACAGGGGCCT
CTTTTATCTTTTTTAATGTAACTATATGTTATTCCAACGTCACTATTACTATTATCCAAATCTTTTTTAG
CATGCCAGTAAGAACTTTCATAACTTAACTCTATCTTTCGACCTCTTTGATATACAACAATAAAGCTATA
GCCAGTAGTAACAACCTGTTTTACTTTTGTTAAATCTATTAACTTCTTATTTATTTTTTTATGTTTTTTT
GAAAATTTAAATATTTCTATATTCATTCCTACACTTCCTCAAATCCAAATGGTAGCTTATGATTCTCTTC
TGGTTTCTTTTCTAATTTTTTTATATTTGCAATAAAAACTCTTTTTCTATCTTTGATTTTTTTATTGTCC
CAATTCCTCCAAGTATCATCACAAACCCTTTCAATATCATGTAAATGATGATGTCTAAATATTGATCTGA
CATAATACAGATCTAGGTCTAGTTCATCACTTAACACAACTTCTCTAAGTCTTTCAGATGCTTCGATTGG
TATGTAATCCTCTTTATTTTTAGTATCTAAAGGCTTTTGCTTAAATTCTTCTTCTGTCTCTGCTACCTTA
CTAACTGTAAACTTGATATTTGTAATCTTACGACCATGTTTTCTGTGATGATCCTTGTCATCATAGGTTA
CAAAAATATCCGATAATTGATTAATCTCTTCTAGTGCTGGTAATAGGAACTTATTTTTAAAATTTGAATA
TCTGTTGCTGTAACTTTTAGGTAAATCAAAATCATTAATCATATCATCGACATACAATACGCAATCAACT
ATATTAGCATACCCTGCTTGTTCGCCTAATTTGCTTTTGAGAAGTAAGTATAATCTGCTTGAATACTTAC
TTTTAAATGAAAATAGTAACTGTCTTTCTGCTTTAGTAAAGTACTCTTGTAGTTGTATCATGTGTGGCAT
TAATGACCAATGAAACTCGCAAATTAAAGCACTGCTTTTAGGGTCTGCTTCAATATATGCAAACCAGTTA
GCTATCTTCGTTTGTTCTTTATTCAGCCATACTGGCTTAGACATTATTGAGTGCATTAATTGCTTCAATC
TCACTCTGTTATGCTTAACCCCTGTAGCTTTTTCAAGATCAGATAGGCTTATCTTATACCTGTGAAACTC
TTTATCTTCTCTTTTAACCATTGAGGCAACTAAGAATATTAAGTTTTGTTCTTCTTTTGTAAGGCTATAC
TTTCCTGCAACAAGAGTATTAGACATAGCTATTTCTTTGCCAGCATTTACATTTTTAACTTCTTTCATAG
AACTAGAGTCATTATCTCGATATACAAATTCTATAAAACTTCTATTAGTAAAACAACTACTTCATAAAAA
AAAGTAGTTTTAACGATACAAAAAGTAGTTTTAAATTCAAAAAGTGATACAAAAAGTAGTTTTAAATTCA
AAAAGTGATACAAAAAGTAGTTTTAAATTTTTTAAAAAAGTGCTTCAAAGCCTTATGTAGCAATACTTAC
AGAGGATT
